>Addgene plasmid #134758 | pG3H-U6EC1 | depositor full sequence | sequence record 259017 | pG3H-U6EC1 sequence 13685 bps
GTTTACCCGCCAATATATCCTGTCAAACACTGATAGTTTAAACTGAAGGCGGGAAACGACAATCTGATCC
AAGCTCAAGCTGCTCTAGCATTCGCCATTCAGGCTGCGCAACTGTTGGGAAGGGCGATCGGTGCGGGCCT
CTTCGCTATTACGCCAGCTGGCGAAAGGGGGATGTGCTGCAAGGCGATTAAGTTGGGTAACGCCAGGGTT
TTCCCAGTCACGACGTTGTAAAACGACGGCCAGTGCCAAGCTTCGACTTGCCTTCCGCACAATACATCAT
TTCTTCTTAGCTTTTTTTCTTCTTCTTCGTTCATACAGTTTTTTTTTGTTTATCAGCTTACATTTTCTTG
AACCGTAGCTTTCGTTTTCTTCTTTTTAACTTTCCATTCGGAGTTTTTGTATCTTGTTTCATAGTTTGTC
CCAGGATTAGAATGATTAGGCATCGAACCTTCAAGAATTTGATTGAATAAAACATCTTCATTCTTAAGAT
ATGAAGATAATCTTCAAAAGGCCCCTGGGAATCTGAAAGAAGAGAAGCAGGCCCATTTATATGGGAAAGA
ACAATAGTATTTCTTATATAGGCCCATTTAAGTTGAAAACAATCTTCAAAAGTCCCACATCGCTTAGATA
AGAAAACGAAGCTGAGTTTATATACAGCTAGAGTCGAAGTAGTGATTGTGAGACCTTCGGGGAAATGTGC
GCGGAACCCCTATTTGTTTATTTTTCTAAATACATTCAAATATGTATCCGCTCATGGGACAATAACCCTG
ATAAATGCTTCAATAATATTGAAAAAGGAAGAGTATGAGTATTCAACATTTCCGTGTCGCCCTTATTCCC
TTTTTTGCGGCATTTTGCCTTCCTGTTTTTGCTCACCCAGAAACGCTGGTGAAAGTAAAAGATGCTGAAG
ATCAGTTGGGTGCACGAGTGGGTTACATCGAACTGGATCTCAACAGCGGTAAGATCCTTGAGAGTTTTCG
CCCCGAAGAACGTTTTCCAATGATGAGCACTTTTAAAGTTCTGCTATGTGGCGCGGTATTATCCCGTATT
GACGCCGGGCAAGAGCAACTCGGTCGCCGCATACACTATTCTCAGAATGACTTGGTTGAGTACTCACCAG
TCACAGAAAAGCATCTTACGGATGGCATGACAGTAAGAGAATTATGCAGTGCTGCCATAACCATGAGTGA
TAACACTGCGGCCAACTTACTTCTGACAACGATCGGAGGACCGAAGGAGCTAACCGCTTTTTTGCACAAC
ATGGGGGATCATGTAACTCGCCTTGATCGTTGGGAACCGGAGCTGAATGAAGCCATACCAAACGACGAGC
GTGACACCACGATGCCTGTAGCAATGGCAACAACGTTGCGCAAACTATTAACTGGCGAACTACTTACTCT
AGCTTCCCGGCAACAATTAATAGACTGGATGGAGGCGGATAAAGTTGCAGGACCACTTCTGCGCTCGGCC
CTTCCGGCTGGCTGGTTTATTGCTGATAAATCTGGAGCCGGTGAGCGTGGCTCTCGCGGTATCATTGCAG
CACTGGGGCCAGATGGTAAGCCCTCCCGTATCGTAGTTATCTACACCACGGGGAGTCAGGCAACTATGGA
TGAACGAAATAGACAGATCGCTGAGATAGGTGCCTCACTGATTAAGCATTGGTAACTGTCAGACCAAGTT
TACTCATATATACTTTAGATTGATTTAAAACTTCATTTTTAATTTAAAAGGATCTAGGTGAAGATCCTTT
TTGATAATCCCATGACCAAAATCCCTTAACGTGAGTTTTCGTTCCACTGAGCGTCAGGTCTCAGTTTTAG
AGCTAGAAATAGCAAGTTAAAATAAGGCTAGTCCGTTATCAACTTGAAAAAGTGGCACCGAGTCGGTGCT
TTTTTTTGGATAGAATTTCCCAGCTTTTTTGCGTGTTTCAGCTCTCATGATCCTTACTAGTGAATAAAAG
CATTTGCGTTTGGTTTATCATTGCGTTTATACAAGGACAGAGATCCACTGAGCTGGAATAGCTTAAAACC
ATTATCAGAACAAAATAAACCATTTTTTGTTAAGAATCAGAGCATAGTAAACAACAGAAACAACCTAAGA
GAGGTAACTTGTCCAAGAAGATAGCTAATTATATCTATTTTATAAAAGTTATCATAGTTTGTAAGTCACA
AAAGATGCAAATAACAGAGAAACTAGGAGACTTGAGAATATACATTCTTGTATATTTGTATTCGAGATTG
TGAAAATTTGACCATAAGTTTAAATTCTTAAAAAGATATATCTGATCTAGGTGATGGTTATAGACTGTAA
TTTTACCACATGTTTAATGATGGATAGTGACACACATGACACATCGACAACACTATAGCATCTTATTTAG
ATTACAACATGAAATTTTTCTGTAATACATGTCTTTGTACATAATTTAAAAGTAATTCCTAAGAAATATA
TTTATACAAGGAGTTTAAAGAAAACATAGCATAAAGTTCAATGAGTAGTAAAAACCATATACAGTATATA
GCATAAAGTTCAATGAGTTTATTACAAAAGCATTGGTTCACTTTCTGTAACACGACGTTAAACCTTCGTC
TCCAATAGGAGCGCTACTGATTCAACATGCCAATATATACTAAATACGTTTCTACAGTCAAATGCTTTAA
CGTTTCATGATTAAGTGACTATTTACCGTCAATCCTTTCCCATTCCTCCCACTAATCCAACTTTTTAATT
ACTCTTAAATCACCACTAAGCTAGTAACGCCTATCATGAATTAGCTCTACTAAATCTAGCAACCTTTCAA
ATTTGCAGTATTGCAGGTGTCTCTGTGTCTTTAAAATAGTTGCCTTATGATTTCTTCGGTTTCAAGATGA
TCAAATAGTTATAGATTTCATGCTCACACATGCTCATTAGATGTGTACATACTTTACTTACCCAAATCTA
TTTTCTCGCAAAGATTTTGATGGTAAAGCTGATTTGGTTCTATTGAACTAAATCAAACGAGTTTCAGACT
GAGTGATTCTAATCCGGCCCATTAGCCCCTAAACAGACCCACTAATTACGCAGCTTTTAATAGAGTAATT
ACACCTAGTTTACCCACTAAACCACTAAGCACTAATTATCTCACAATCTAATGAGCTTCCCTCGTAATTA
CTTGGGCTTTCACTCTACCATTTATTTGTAACAGTCAAGTCTCTACTGTCTCTATATAAACTCTCTAAAG
TTAACACACAATTCTCATCACAAACAAATCAACCAAAGCAACTTCTACTCTTTCTTCTTTCGACCTTATC
AATCTGTTGAGAAATCTAGATGGATTACAAGGACCACGACGGGGATTACAAGGACCACGACATTGATTAC
AAGGATGATGATGACAAGATGGCTCCGAAGAAGAAGAGGAAGGTTGGCATCCACGGGGTGCCAGCTGCTG
ACAAGAAGTACTCGATCGGCCTCGATATTGGGACTAACTCTGTTGGCTGGGCCGTGATCACCGACGAGTA
CAAGGTGCCCTCAAAGAAGTTCAAGGTCCTGGGCAACACCGATCGGCATTCCATCAAGAAGAATCTCATT
GGCGCTCTCCTGTTCGACAGCGGCGAGACGGCTGAGGCTACGCGGCTCAAGCGCACCGCCCGCAGGCGGT
ACACGCGCAGGAAGAATCGCATCTGCTACCTGCAGGAGATTTTCTCCAACGAGATGGCGAAGGTTGACGA
TTCTTTCTTCCACAGGCTGGAGGAGTCATTCCTCGTGGAGGAGGATAAGAAGCACGAGCGGCATCCAATC
TTCGGCAACATTGTCGACGAGGTTGCCTACCACGAGAAGTACCCTACGATCTACCATCTGCGGAAGAAGC
TCGTGGACTCCACAGATAAGGCGGACCTCCGCCTGATCTACCTCGCTCTGGCCCACATGATTAAGTTCAG
GGGCCATTTCCTGATCGAGGGGGATCTCAACCCGGACAATAGCGATGTTGACAAGCTGTTCATCCAGCTC
GTGCAGACGTACAACCAGCTCTTCGAGGAGAACCCCATTAATGCGTCAGGCGTCGACGCGAAGGCTATCC
TGTCCGCTAGGCTCTCGAAGTCTCGGCGCCTCGAGAACCTGATCGCCCAGCTGCCGGGCGAGAAGAAGAA
CGGCCTGTTCGGGAATCTCATTGCGCTCAGCCTGGGGCTCACGCCCAACTTCAAGTCGAATTTCGATCTC
GCTGAGGACGCCAAGCTGCAGCTCTCCAAGGACACATACGACGATGACCTGGATAACCTCCTGGCCCAGA
TCGGCGATCAGTACGCGGACCTGTTCCTCGCTGCCAAGAATCTGTCGGACGCCATCCTCCTGTCTGATAT
TCTCAGGGTGAACACCGAGATTACGAAGGCTCCGCTCTCAGCCTCCATGATCAAGCGCTACGACGAGCAC
CATCAGGATCTGACCCTCCTGAAGGCGCTGGTCAGGCAGCAGCTCCCCGAGAAGTACAAGGAGATCTTCT
TCGATCAGTCGAAGAACGGCTACGCTGGGTACATTGACGGCGGGGCCTCTCAGGAGGAGTTCTACAAGTT
CATCAAGCCGATTCTGGAGAAGATGGACGGCACGGAGGAGCTGCTGGTGAAGCTCAATCGCGAGGACCTC
CTGAGGAAGCAGCGGACATTCGATAACGGCAGCATCCCACACCAGATTCATCTCGGGGAGCTGCACGCTA
TCCTGAGGAGGCAGGAGGACTTCTACCCTTTCCTCAAGGATAACCGCGAGAAGATCGAGAAGATTCTGAC
TTTCAGGATCCCGTACTACGTCGGCCCACTCGCTAGGGGCAACTCCCGCTTCGCTTGGATGACCCGCAAG
TCAGAGGAGACGATCACGCCGTGGAACTTCGAGGAGGTGGTCGACAAGGGCGCTAGCGCTCAGTCGTTCA
TCGAGAGGATGACGAATTTCGACAAGAACCTGCCAAATGAGAAGGTGCTCCCTAAGCACTCGCTCCTGTA
CGAGTACTTCACAGTCTACAACGAGCTGACTAAGGTGAAGTATGTGACCGAGGGCATGAGGAAGCCGGCT
TTCCTGTCTGGGGAGCAGAAGAAGGCCATCGTGGACCTCCTGTTCAAGACCAACCGGAAGGTCACGGTTA
AGCAGCTCAAGGAGGACTACTTCAAGAAGATTGAGTGCTTCGATTCGGTCGAGATCTCTGGCGTTGAGGA
CCGCTTCAACGCCTCCCTGGGGACCTACCACGATCTCCTGAAGATCATTAAGGATAAGGACTTCCTGGAC
AACGAGGAGAATGAGGATATCCTCGAGGACATTGTGCTGACACTCACTCTGTTCGAGGACCGGGAGATGA
TCGAGGAGCGCCTGAAGACTTACGCCCATCTCTTCGATGACAAGGTCATGAAGCAGCTCAAGAGGAGGAG
GTACACCGGCTGGGGGAGGCTGAGCAGGAAGCTCATCAACGGCATTCGGGACAAGCAGTCCGGGAAGACG
ATCCTCGACTTCCTGAAGAGCGATGGCTTCGCGAACCGCAATTTCATGCAGCTGATTCACGATGACAGCC
TCACATTCAAGGAGGATATCCAGAAGGCTCAGGTGAGCGGCCAGGGGGACTCGCTGCACGAGCATATCGC
GAACCTCGCTGGCTCGCCAGCTATCAAGAAGGGGATTCTGCAGACCGTGAAGGTTGTGGACGAGCTGGTG
AAGGTCATGGGCAGGCACAAGCCTGAGAACATCGTCATTGAGATGGCCCGGGAGAATCAGACCACGCAGA
AGGGCCAGAAGAACTCACGCGAGAGGATGAAGAGGATCGAGGAGGGCATTAAGGAGCTGGGGTCCCAGAT
CCTCAAGGAGCACCCGGTGGAGAACACGCAGCTGCAGAATGAGAAGCTCTACCTGTACTACCTCCAGAAT
GGCCGCGATATGTATGTGGACCAGGAGCTGGATATTAACAGGCTCAGCGATTACGACGTCGATCATATCG
TTCCACAGTCATTCCTGAAGGATGACTCCATTGACAACAAGGTCCTCACCAGGTCGGACAAGAACCGGGG
CAAGTCTGATAATGTTCCTTCAGAGGAGGTCGTTAAGAAGATGAAGAACTACTGGCGCCAGCTCCTGAAT
GCCAAGCTGATCACGCAGCGGAAGTTCGATAACCTCACAAAGGCTGAGAGGGGCGGGCTCTCTGAGCTGG
ACAAGGCGGGCTTCATCAAGAGGCAGCTGGTCGAGACACGGCAGATCACTAAGCACGTTGCGCAGATTCT
CGACTCACGGATGAACACTAAGTACGATGAGAATGACAAGCTGATCCGCGAGGTGAAGGTCATCACCCTG
AAGTCAAAGCTCGTCTCCGACTTCAGGAAGGATTTCCAGTTCTACAAGGTTCGGGAGATCAACAATTACC
ACCATGCCCATGACGCGTACCTGAACGCGGTGGTCGGCACAGCTCTGATCAAGAAGTACCCAAAGCTCGA
GAGCGAGTTCGTGTACGGGGACTACAAGGTTTACGATGTGAGGAAGATGATCGCCAAGTCGGAGCAGGAG
ATTGGCAAGGCTACCGCCAAGTACTTCTTCTACTCTAACATTATGAATTTCTTCAAGACAGAGATCACTC
TGGCCAATGGCGAGATCCGGAAGCGCCCCCTCATCGAGACGAACGGCGAGACGGGGGAGATCGTGTGGGA
CAAGGGCAGGGATTTCGCGACCGTCAGGAAGGTTCTCTCCATGCCACAAGTGAATATCGTCAAGAAGACA
GAGGTCCAGACTGGCGGGTTCTCTAAGGAGTCAATTCTGCCTAAGCGGAACAGCGACAAGCTCATCGCCC
GCAAGAAGGACTGGGATCCGAAGAAGTACGGCGGGTTCGACAGCCCCACTGTGGCCTACTCGGTCCTGGT
TGTGGCGAAGGTTGAGAAGGGCAAGTCCAAGAAGCTCAAGAGCGTGAAGGAGCTGCTGGGGATCACGATT
ATGGAGCGCTCCAGCTTCGAGAAGAACCCGATCGATTTCCTGGAGGCGAAGGGCTACAAGGAGGTGAAGA
AGGACCTGATCATTAAGCTCCCCAAGTACTCACTCTTCGAGCTGGAGAACGGCAGGAAGCGGATGCTGGC
TTCCGCTGGCGAGCTGCAGAAGGGGAACGAGCTGGCTCTGCCGTCCAAGTATGTGAACTTCCTCTACCTG
GCCTCCCACTACGAGAAGCTCAAGGGCAGCCCCGAGGACAACGAGCAGAAGCAGCTGTTCGTCGAGCAGC
ACAAGCATTACCTCGACGAGATCATTGAGCAGATTTCCGAGTTCTCCAAGCGCGTGATCCTGGCCGACGC
GAATCTGGATAAGGTCCTCTCCGCGTACAACAAGCACCGCGACAAGCCAATCAGGGAGCAGGCTGAGAAT
ATCATTCATCTCTTCACCCTGACGAACCTCGGCGCCCCTGCTGCTTTCAAGTACTTCGACACAACTATCG
ATCGCAAGAGGTACACAAGCACTAAGGAGGTCCTGGACGCGACCCTCATCCACCAGTCGATTACCGGCCT
CTACGAGACGCGCATCGACCTGTCTCAGCTCGGGGGCGACAAGCGGCCAGCGGCGACGAAGAAGGCGGGG
CAGGCGAAGAAGAAGAAGTGAGCTCAGAGCTTTCGTTCGTATCATCGGTTTCGACAACGTTCGTCAAGTT
CAATGCATCAGTTTCATTGCGCACACACCAGAATCCTACTGAGTTTGAGTATTATGGCATTGGGAAAACT
GTTTTTCTTGTACCATTTGTTGTGCTTGTAATTTACTGTGTTTTTTATTCGGTTTTCGCTATCGAACTGT
GAAATGGAAATGGATGGAGAAGAGTTAATGAATGATATGGTCCTTTTGTTCATTCTCAAATTAATATTAT
TTGTTTTTTCTCTTATTTGTTGTGTGTTGAATTTGAAATTATAAGAGATATGCAAACATTTTGTTTTGAG
TAAAAATGTGTCAAATCGTGGCCTCTAATGACCGAAGTTAATATGAGGAGTAAAACACTTGTAGTTGTAC
CATTATGCTTATTCACTAGGCAACAAATATATTTTCAGACCTAGAAAAGCTGCAAATGTTACTGAATACA
AGTATGTCCTCTTGTGTTTTAGACATTTATGAACTTTCCTTTATGTAATTTTCCAGAATCCTTGTCAGAT
TCTAATCATTGCTTTATAATTATAGTTATACTCATGGATTTGTAGTTGAGTATGAAAATATTTTTTAATG
CATTTTATGACTTGCCAATTGATTGACAACGAATTCGTAATCATGTCATAGCTGTTTCCTGTGTGAAATT
GTTATCCGCTCACAATTCCACACAACATACGAGCCGGAAGCATAAAGTGTAAAGCCTGGGGTGCCTAATG
AGTGAGCTAACTCACATTAATTGCGTTGCGCTCACTGCCCGCTTTCCAGTCGGGAAACCTGTCGTGCCAG
CTGCATTAATGAATCGGCCAACGCGCGGGGAGAGGCGGTTTGCGTATTGGCTAGAGCAGCTTGCCAACAT
GGTGGAGCACGACACTCTCGTCTACTCCAAGAATATCAAAGATACAGTCTCAGAAGACCAAAGGGCTATT
GAGACTTTTCAACAAAGGGTAATATCGGGAAACCTCCTCGGATTCCATTGCCCAGCTATCTGTCACTTCA
TCAAAAGGACAGTAGAAAAGGAAGGTGGCACCTACAAATGCCATCATTGCGATAAAGGAAAGGCTATCGT
TCAAGATGCCTCTGCCGACAGTGGTCCCAAAGATGGACCCCCACCCACGAGGAGCATCGTGGAAAAAGAA
GACGTTCCAACCACGTCTTCAAAGCAAGTGGATTGATGTGATAACATGGTGGAGCACGACACTCTCGTCT
ACTCCAAGAATATCAAAGATACAGTCTCAGAAGACCAAAGGGCTATTGAGACTTTTCAACAAAGGGTAAT
ATCGGGAAACCTCCTCGGATTCCATTGCCCAGCTATCTGTCACTTCATCAAAAGGACAGTAGAAAAGGAA
GGTGGCACCTACAAATGCCATCATTGCGATAAAGGAAAGGCTATCGTTCAAGATGCCTCTGCCGACAGTG
GTCCCAAAGATGGACCCCCACCCACGAGGAGCATCGTGGAAAAAGAAGACGTTCCAACCACGTCTTCAAA
GCAAGTGGATTGATGTGATATCTCCACTGACGTAAGGGATGACGCACAATCCCACTATCCTTCGCAAGAC
CTTCCTCTATATAAGGAAGTTCATTTCATTTGGAGAGGACACGCTGAAATCACCAGTCTCTCTCTACAAA
TCTATCTCTCTCGAGCTTTCGCAGATCCCGGGGGGCAATGAGATATGAAAAAGCCTGAACTCACCGCGAC
GTCTGTCGAGAAGTTTCTGATCGAAAAGTTCGACAGCGTCTCCGACCTGATGCAGCTCTCGGAGGGCGAA
GAATCTCGTGCTTTCAGCTTCGATGTAGGAGGGCGTGGATATGTCCTGCGGGTAAATAGCTGCGCCGATG
GTTTCTACAAAGATCGTTATGTTTATCGGCACTTTGCATCGGCCGCGCTCCCGATTCCGGAAGTGCTTGA
CATTGGGGAGTTTAGCGAGAGCCTGACCTATTGCATCTCCCGCCGTGCACAGGGTGTCACGTTGCAAGAC
CTGCCTGAAACCGAACTGCCCGCTGTTCTACAACCGGTCGCGGAGGCTATGGATGCGATCGCTGCGGCCG
ATCTTAGCCAGACGAGCGGGTTCGGCCCATTCGGACCGCAAGGAATCGGTCAATACACTACATGGCGTGA
TTTCATATGCGCGATTGCTGATCCCCATGTGTATCACTGGCAAACTGTGATGGACGACACCGTCAGTGCG
TCCGTCGCGCAGGCTCTCGATGAGCTGATGCTTTGGGCCGAGGACTGCCCCGAAGTCCGGCACCTCGTGC
ACGCGGATTTCGGCTCCAACAATGTCCTGACGGACAATGGCCGCATAACAGCGGTCATTGACTGGAGCGA
GGCGATGTTCGGGGATTCCCAATACGAGGTCGCCAACATCTTCTTCTGGAGGCCGTGGTTGGCTTGTATG
GAGCAGCAGACGCGCTACTTCGAGCGGAGGCATCCGGAGCTTGCAGGATCGCCACGACTCCGGGCGTATA
TGCTCCGCATTGGTCTTGACCAACTCTATCAGAGCTTGGTTGACGGCAATTTCGATGATGCAGCTTGGGC
GCAGGGTCGATGCGACGCAATCGTCCGATCCGGAGCCGGGACTGTCGGGCGTACACAAATCGCCCGCAGA
AGCGCGGCCGTCTGGACCGATGGCTGTGTAGAAGTACTCGCCGATAGTGGAAACCGACGCCCCAGCACTC
GTCCGAGGGCAAAGAAATAGAGTAGATGCCGACCGGATCTGTCGATCGACAAGCTCGAGTTTCTCCATAA
TAATGTGTGAGTAGTTCCCAGATAAGGGAATTAGGGTTCCTATAGGGTTTCGCTCATGTGTTGAGCATAT
AAGAAACCCTTAGTATGTATTTGTATTTGTAAAATACTTCTATCAATAAAATTTCTAATTCCTAAAACCA
AAATCCAGTACTAAAATCCAGATCCCCCGAATTAATTCGGCGTTAATTCAGTACATTAAAAACGTCCGCA
ATGTGTTATTAAGTTGTCTAAGCGTCAATTTGTTTACACCACAATATATCCTGCCACCAGCCAGCCAACA
GCTCCCCGACCGGCAGCTCGGCACAAAATCACCACTCGATACAGGCAGCCCATCAGTCCGGGACGGCGTC
AGCGGGAGAGCCGTTGTAAGGCGGCAGACTTTGCTCATGTTACCGATGCTATTCGGAAGAACGGCAACTA
AGCTGCCGGGTTTGAAACACGGATGATCTCGCGGAGGGTAGCATGTTGATTGTAACGATGACAGAGCGTT
GCTGCCTGTGATCACCGCGGCTGGCAAACAGCTATTATGGGTATTATGGGTCTAGTCTCTGGCCCGTGTC
TCAAAATCTCTGATGTTACATTGCACAAGATAAAAATATATCATCATGAACAATAAAACTGTCTGCTTAC
ATAAACAGTAATACAAGGGGTGTTATGAGCCATATTCAACGGGAAACGTCGAGGCCGCGATTAAATTCCA
ACATGGATGCTGATTTATATGGGTATAAATGGGCTCGCGATAATGTCGGGCAATCAGGTGCGACAATCTA
TCGCTTGTATGGGAAGCCCGATGCGCCAGAGTTGTTTCTGAAACATGGCAAAGGTAGCGTTGCCAATGAT
GTTACAGATGAGATGGTCAGACTAAACTGGCTGACGGAATTTATGCCTCTTCCGACCATCAAGCATTTTA
TCCGTACTCCTGATGATGCATGGTTACTCACCACTGCGATCCCCGGAAAAACAGCATTCCAGGTATTAGA
AGAATATCCTGATTCAGGTGAAAATATTGTTGATGCGCTGGCAGTGTCCCTGCGCCGGTTGCATTCGATT
CCTGTTTGTAATTGTCCTTTTAACAGCGATCGCGTATTTCGTCTCGCTCAGGCGCAATCACGAATGAATA
ACGGTTTGGTTGATGCGAGTGATTTTGATGACGAGCGTAATGGCTGGCCTGTTGAACAAGTCTGGAAAGA
AATGCATAAACTTTTGCCATTCTCACCGGATTCAGTCGTCACTCATGGTGATTTCTCACTTGATAACCTT
ATTTTTGACGAGGGGAAATTAATAGGTTGTATTGATGTTGGACGAGTCGGAATCGCAGACCGATACCAGG
ATCTTGCCATCCTATGGAACTGCCTCGGTGAGTTTTCTCCTTCATTACAGAAACGGCTTTTTCAAAAATA
TGGTATTGATAATCCTGATATGAATAAATTGCAGTTTCATTTGATGCTCGATGAGTTTTTCTAATCAGAA
TTGGTTAATTGGTTGTAACATTATTCAGATTGGCGTCTAACTACTAAGCGAGAGTAGGGAACTGCCAGGC
ATCAAATAAAACGAAAGGCTCAGTCGGAAGACTGGGCCTTTCGTTTTATCTGTTGTTTGTCGGTGAACGC
TCTCCTGAGTAGGACAAATCCGCCGGGAGCGGATTTGAACGTTGTGAAGCAACGGCCCGGAGGGTGGCGG
GCAGGACGCCCGCCATAAACTGCCAGGCATCAAACTAAGCAGAAGGCCATCCTGACGGATGGCCTTTTTG
CGTTTCTACAAACTCTTCCTGTTAGGGCCCCGTTCCACTGAGCGTCAGACCCCGTAGAAAAGATCAAAGG
ATCTTCTTGAGATCCTTTTTTTCTGCGCGTAATCTGCTGCTTGCAAACAAAAAAACCACCGCTACCAGCG
GTGGTTTGTTTGCCGGATCAAGAGCTACCAACTCTTTTTCCGAAGGTAACTGGCTTCAGCAGAGCGCAGA
TACCAAATACTGTTCTTCTAGTGTAGCCGTAGTTAGGCCACCACTTCAAGAACTCTGTAGCACCGCCTAC
ATACCTCGCTCTGCTAATCCTGTTACCAGTGGCTGCTGCCAGTGGCGATAAGTCGTGTCTTACCGGGTTG
GACTCAAGACGATAGTTACCGGATAAGGCGCAGCGGTCGGGCTGAACGGGGGGTTCGTGCACACAGCCCA
GCTTGGAGCGAACGACCTACACCGAACTGAGATACCTACAGCGTGAGCTATGAGAAAGCGCCACGCTTCC
CGAAGGGAGAAAGGCGGACAGGTATCCGGTAAGCGGCAGGGTCGGAACAGGAGAGCGCACGAGGGAGCTT
CCAGGGGGAAACGCCTGGTATCTTTATAGTCCTGTCGGGTTTCGCCACCTCTGACTTGAGCGTCGATTTT
TGTGATGCTCGTCAGGGGGGCGGAGCCTATGGAAAAACGCCAGCAACGCGGCCTTTTTACGGTTCCTGGC
CTTTTGCTGGCCTTTTGCTCACATGTTCTTTCCTGCGTTATCCCCTGATTCTGTGGATAACCGTATTACC
GCTAGATAGCTGGTTGCCCTCGCCGCTGGGCTGGCGGCCGTCTATGGCCCTGCAAACGCGCCAGAAACGC
CGTCGAAGCCGTGTGCGAGACACCCCGGCCGCCGGCGTTGTGGATACCTCGCGGAAAACTTGGCCCTCAC
TGACAGATGAGGGGCGGACGTTGACACTTGAGGGGCCGACTCACCCGGCGCGGCGTTGACAGATGAGGGG
CAGGCTCGATTTCGGCCGGCGACGTGGAGCTGGCCAGCCTCGCAAATCGGCGAAAACGCCTGATTTTACG
CGAGTTTCCCACAGATGATGTGGACAAGCCTGGGGATAAGTGCCCTGCGGTATTGACACTTGAGGGGCGC
GACTACTGACAGATGAGGGGCGCGATCCTTGACACTTGAGGGGCAGAGTGCTGACAGATGAGGGGCGCAC
CTATTGACATTTGAGGGGCTGTCCACAGGCAGAAAATCCAGCATTTGCAAGGGTTTCCGCCCGTTTTTCG
GCCACCGCTAACCTGTCTTTTAACCTGCTTTTAAACCAATATTTATAAACCTTGTTTTTAACCAGGGCTG
CGCCCTGTGCGCGTGACCGCGCACGCCGAAGGGGGGTGCCCCCCCTTCTCGAACCCTCCCGGTCGAGTCA
TGGTCTAGCATGGATCTCGGGGACGTCACCCATAATACCCATAATAGCTGTTTGCCAGTACTTTGATCCC
GAGGGGAACCCTGTGGTTGGCATGCACATACAAATGGACGAACGGATAAACCTTTTCACGCCCTTTTAAA
TATCCGTTATTCTAATAAACGCTCTTTTCTCTTAG
Features (pLannotate 1.2.2; 21 found; start..end, strand, type, name):
      1..25      -  misc_feature   RB T-DNA repeat: right border repeat from nopaline C58 T-DNA
     91..245     -  CDS            lacZα (fragment): LacZα fragment of β-galactosidase; lacZ fragment
    700..804     +  promoter       AmpR promoter: bla
    805..1665    +  CDS            AmpR: β-lactamase; bla; confers resistance to ampicillin, carbenicillin, and related antibiotics
   1814..1889    +  misc_RNA       gRNA scaffold: guide RNA scaffold for the Streptococcus pyogenes CRISPR/Cas9 system
   3355..3374    +  CDS            2xFLAG (fragment): two tandem FLAG® epitope tags
   3430..7530    +  CDS            cas9: CAS9_STRP1 - Also known as csn1 From Streptococcus pyogenes serotype M1.
   7588..8220    +  terminator     E9 terminator: terminator and polyadenylation signal from the pea rbcS-E9 gene
   8257..8279    -  protein_bind   lac operator (fragment): The lac repressor binds to the lac operator to inhibit transcription in E. coli. This inhibition can be relieved by adding lactose or isopropyl-β-D-thiogalactopyranoside (IPTG). lac repressor encoded by lacI
   8283..8313    -  promoter       lac promoter: promoter for the E. coli lac operon
   8328..8349    -  protein_bind   CAP binding site: CAP binding activates transcription in the presence of cAMP. E. coli catabolite activator protein
   8362..8450    -  CDS            lacI (fragment): lac repressor; lacI; The lac repressor binds to the lac operator to inhibit transcription in E. coli. This inhibition can be relieved by adding lactose or isopropyl-β-D-thiogalactopyranoside (IPTG).
   8540..9217    +  promoter       CaMV 35S promoter (enhanced): cauliflower mosaic virus 35S promoter with a duplicated enhancer region
   9285..10310   +  CDS            HygR: hygromycin B phosphotransferase confers resistance to hygromycin
  10350..10524   +  polyA_signal   CaMV poly(A) signal: cauliflower mosaic virus polyadenylation signal
  10602..10626   -  misc_feature   LB T-DNA repeat: left border repeat from nopaline C58 T-DNA
  11015..11824   +  CDS            KanR: aminoglycoside phosphotransferase; aph(3')-Ia; confers resistance to kanamycin in bacteria or G418 (Geneticin®) in eukaryotes
  11906..11949   -  terminator     rrnB T1 terminator: Escherichia coli rrnB; transcription terminator T1 from the E. coli rrnB gene
  12081..12108   +  terminator     rrnB T2 terminator: transcription terminator T2 from the E. coli rrnB gene
  12187..12775   +  rep_origin     ori: high-copy-number ColE1/pMB1/pBR322/pUC origin of replication
  12890..13500   +  rep_origin     oriV: origin of replication for the bacterial F plasmid
