>Addgene plasmid #134758 | pG3H-U6EC1 | addgene full sequence | sequence record 266446 | Addgene NGS Result
GTTTACCCGCCAATATATCCTGTCAAACACTGATAGTTTAAACTGAAGGCGGGAAACGACAATCTGATCC
AAGCTCAAGCTGCTCTAGCATTCGCCATTCAGGCTGCGCAACTGTTGGGAAGGGCGATCGGTGCGGGCCT
CTTCGCTATTACGCCAGCTGGCGAAAGGGGGATGTGCTGCAAGGCGATTAAGTTGGGTAACGCCAGGGTT
TTCCCAGTCACGACGTTGTAAAACGACGGCCAGTGCCAAGCTTCGACTTGCCTTCCGCACAATACATCAT
TTCTTCTTAGCTTTTTTTCTTCTTCTTCGTTCATACAGTTTTTTTTTGTTTATCAGCTTACATTTTCTTG
AACCGTAGCTTTCGTTTTCTTCTTTTTAACTTTCCATTCGGAGTTTTTGTATCTTGTTTCATAGTTTGTC
CCAGGATTAGAATGATTAGGCATCGAACCTTCAAGAATTTGATTGAATAAAACATCTTCATTCTTAAGAT
ATGAAGATAATCTTCAAAAGGCCCCTGGGAATCTGAAAGAAGAGAAGCAGGCCCATTTATATGGGAAAGA
ACAATAGTATTTCTTATATAGGCCCATTTAAGTTGAAAACAATCTTCAAAAGTCCCACATCGCTTAGATA
AGAAAACGAAGCTGAGTTTATATACAGCTAGAGTCGAAGTAGTGATTGTGAGACCTTCGGGGAAATGTGC
GCGGAACCCCTATTTGTTTATTTTTCTAAATACATTCAAATATGTATCCGCTCATGGGACAATAACCCTG
ATAAATGCTTCAATAATATTGAAAAAGGAAGAGTATGAGTATTCAACATTTCCGTGTCGCCCTTATTCCC
TTTTTTGCGGCATTTTGCCTTCCTGTTTTTGCTCACCCAGAAACGCTGGTGAAAGTAAAAGATGCTGAAG
ATCAGTTGGGTGCACGAGTGGGTTACATCGAACTGGATCTCAACAGCGGTAAGATCCTTGAGAGTTTTCG
CCCCGAAGAACGTTTTCCAATGATGAGCACTTTTAAAGTTCTGCTATGTGGCGCGGTATTATCCCGTATT
GACGCCGGGCAAGAGCAACTCGGTCGCCGCATACACTATTCTCAGAATGACTTGGTTGAGTACTCACCAG
TCACAGAAAAGCATCTTACGGATGGCATGACAGTAAGAGAATTATGCAGTGCTGCCATAACCATGAGTGA
TAACACTGCGGCCAACTTACTTCTGACAACGATCGGAGGACCGAAGGAGCTAACCGCTTTTTTGCACAAC
ATGGGGGATCATGTAACTCGCCTTGATCGTTGGGAACCGGAGCTGAATGAAGCCATACCAAACGACGAGC
GTGACACCACGATGCCTGTAGCAATGGCAACAACGTTGCGCAAACTATTAACTGGCGAACTACTTACTCT
AGCTTCCCGGCAACAATTAATAGACTGGATGGAGGCGGATAAAGTTGCAGGACCACTTCTGCGCTCGGCC
CTTCCGGCTGGCTGGTTTATTGCTGATAAATCTGGAGCCGGTGAGCGTGGCTCTCGCGGTATCATTGCAG
CACTGGGGCCAGATGGTAAGCCCTCCCGTATCGTAGTTATCTACACCACGGGGAGTCAGGCAACTATGGA
TGAACGAAATAGACAGATCGCTGAGATAGGTGCCTCACTGATTAAGCATTGGTAACTGTCAGACCAAGTT
TACTCATATATACTTTAGATTGATTTAAAACTTCATTTTTAATTTAAAAGGATCTAGGTGAAGATCCTTT
TTGATAATCCCATGACCAAAATCCCTTAACGTGAGTTTTCGTTCCACTGAGCGTCAGGTCTCAGTTTTAG
AGCTAGAAATAGCAAGTTAAAATAAGGCTAGTCCGTTATCAACTTGAAAAAGTGGCACCGAGTCGGTGCT
TTTTTTTGGATAGAATTTCCCAGCTTTTTTGCGTGTTTCAGCTCTCATGATCCTTACTAGTGAATAAAAG
CATTTGCGTTTGGTTTATCATTGCGTTTATACAAGGACAGAGATCCACTGAGCTGGAATAGCTTAAAACC
ATTATCAGAACAAAATAAACCATTTTTTGTTAAGAATCAGAGCATAGTAAACAACAGAAACAACCTAAGA
GAGGTAACTTGTCCAAGAAGATAGCTAATTATATCTATTTTATAAAAGTTATCATAGTTTGTAAGTCACA
AAAGATGCAAATAACAGAGAAACTAGGAGACTTGAGAATATACATTCTTGTATATTTGTATTCGAGATTG
TGAAAATTTGACCATAAGTTTAAATTCTTAAAAAGATATATCTGATCTAGGTGATGGTTATAGACTGTAA
TTTTACCACATGTTTAATGATGGATAGTGACACACATGACACATCGACAACACTATAGCATCTTATTTAG
ATTACAACATGAAATTTTTCTGTAATACATGTCTTTGTACATAATTTAAAAGTAATTCCTAAGAAATATA
TTTATACAAGGAGTTTAAAGAAAACATAGCATAAAGTTCAATGAGTAGTAAAAACCATATACAGTATATA
GCATAAAGTTCAATGAGTTTATTACAAAAGCATTGGTTCACTTTCTGTAACACGACGTTAAACCTTCGTC
TCCAATAGGAGCGCTACTGATTCAACATGCCAATATATACTAAATACGTTTCTACAGTCAAATGCTTTAA
CGTTTCATGATTAAGTGACTATTTACCGTCAATCCTTTCCCATTCCTCCCACTAATCCAACTTTTTAATT
ACTCTTAAATCACCACTAAGCTAGTAACGCCTATCATGAATTAGCTCTACTAAATCTAGCAACCTTTCAA
ATTTGCAGTATTGCAGGTGTCTCTGTGTCTTTAAAATAGTTGCCTTATGATTTCTTCGGTTTCAAGATGA
TCAAATAGTTATAGATTTCATGCTCACACATGCTCATTAGATGTGTACATACTTTACTTACCCAAATCTA
TTTTCTCGCAAAGATTTTGATGGTAAAGCTGATTTGGTTCTATTGAACTAAATCAAACGAGTTTCAGACT
GAGTGATTCTAATCCGGCCCATTAGCCCCTAAACAGACCCACTAATTACGCAGCTTTTAATAGAGTAATT
ACACCTAGTTTACCCACTAAACCACTAAGCACTAATTATCTCACAATCTAATGAGCTTCCCTCGTAATTA
CTTGGGCTTTCACTCTACCATTTATTTGTAACAGTCAAGTCTCTACTGTCTCTATATAAACTCTCTAAAG
TTAACACACAATTCTCATCACAAACAAATCAACCAAAGCAACTTCTACTCTTTCTTCTTTCGACCTTATC
AATCTGTTGAGAAATCTAGATGGATTACAAGGACCACGACGGGGATTACAAGGACCACGACATTGATTAC
AAGGATGATGATGACAAGATGGCTCCGAAGAAGAAGAGGAAGGTTGGCATCCACGGGGTGCCAGCTGCTG
ACAAGAAGTACTCGATCGGCCTCGATATTGGGACTAACTCTGTTGGCTGGGCCGTGATCACCGACGAGTA
CAAGGTGCCCTCAAAGAAGTTCAAGGTCCTGGGCAACACCGATCGGCATTCCATCAAGAAGAATCTCATT
GGCGCTCTCCTGTTCGACAGCGGCGAGACGGCTGAGGCTACGCGGCTCAAGCGCACCGCCCGCAGGCGGT
ACACGCGCAGGAAGAATCGCATCTGCTACCTGCAGGAGATTTTCTCCAACGAGATGGCGAAGGTTGACGA
TTCTTTCTTCCACAGGCTGGAGGAGTCATTCCTCGTGGAGGAGGATAAGAAGCACGAGCGGCATCCAATC
TTCGGCAACATTGTCGACGAGGTTGCCTACCACGAGAAGTACCCTACGATCTACCATCTGCGGAAGAAGC
TCGTGGACTCCACAGATAAGGCGGACCTCCGCCTGATCTACCTCGCTCTGGCCCACATGATTAAGTTCAG
GGGCCATTTCCTGATCGAGGGGGATCTCAACCCGGACAATAGCGATGTTGACAAGCTGTTCATCCAGCTC
GTGCAGACGTACAACCAGCTCTTCGAGGAGAACCCCATTAATGCGTCAGGCGTCGACGCGAAGGCTATCC
TGTCCGCTAGGCTCTCGAAGTCTCGGCGCCTCGAGAACCTGATCGCCCAGCTGCCGGGCGAGAAGAAGAA
CGGCCTGTTCGGGAATCTCATTGCGCTCAGCCTGGGGCTCACGCCCAACTTCAAGTCGAATTTCGATCTC
GCTGAGGACGCCAAGCTGCAGCTCTCCAAGGACACATACGACGATGACCTGGATAACCTCCTGGCCCAGA
TCGGCGATCAGTACGCGGACCTGTTCCTCGCTGCCAAGAATCTGTCGGACGCCATCCTCCTGTCTGATAT
TCTCAGGGTGAACACCGAGATTACGAAGGCTCCGCTCTCAGCCTCCATGATCAAGCGCTACGACGAGCAC
CATCAGGATCTGACCCTCCTGAAGGCGCTGGTCAGGCAGCAGCTCCCCGAGAAGTACAAGGAGATCTTCT
TCGATCAGTCGAAGAACGGCTACGCTGGGTACATTGACGGCGGGGCCTCTCAGGAGGAGTTCTACAAGTT
CATCAAGCCGATTCTGGAGAAGATGGACGGCACGGAGGAGCTGCTGGTGAAGCTCAATCGCGAGGACCTC
CTGAGGAAGCAGCGGACATTCGATAACGGCAGCATCCCACACCAGATTCATCTCGGGGAGCTGCACGCTA
TCCTGAGGAGGCAGGAGGACTTCTACCCTTTCCTCAAGGATAACCGCGAGAAGATCGAGAAGATTCTGAC
TTTCAGGATCCCGTACTACGTCGGCCCACTCGCTAGGGGCAACTCCCGCTTCGCTTGGATGACCCGCAAG
TCAGAGGAGACGATCACGCCGTGGAACTTCGAGGAGGTGGTCGACAAGGGCGCTAGCGCTCAGTCGTTCA
TCGAGAGGATGACGAATTTCGACAAGAACCTGCCAAATGAGAAGGTGCTCCCTAAGCACTCGCTCCTGTA
CGAGTACTTCACAGTCTACAACGAGCTGACTAAGGTGAAGTATGTGACCGAGGGCATGAGGAAGCCGGCT
TTCCTGTCTGGGGAGCAGAAGAAGGCCATCGTGGACCTCCTGTTCAAGACCAACCGGAAGGTCACGGTTA
AGCAGCTCAAGGAGGACTACTTCAAGAAGATTGAGTGCTTCGATTCGGTCGAGATCTCTGGCGTTGAGGA
CCGCTTCAACGCCTCCCTGGGGACCTACCACGATCTCCTGAAGATCATTAAGGATAAGGACTTCCTGGAC
AACGAGGAGAATGAGGATATCCTCGAGGACATTGTGCTGACACTCACTCTGTTCGAGGACCGGGAGATGA
TCGAGGAGCGCCTGAAGACTTACGCCCATCTCTTCGATGACAAGGTCATGAAGCAGCTCAAGAGGAGGAG
GTACACCGGCTGGGGGAGGCTGAGCAGGAAGCTCATCAACGGCATTCGGGACAAGCAGTCCGGGAAGACG
ATCCTCGACTTCCTGAAGAGCGATGGCTTCGCGAACCGCAATTTCATGCAGCTGATTCACGATGACAGCC
TCACATTCAAGGAGGATATCCAGAAGGCTCAGGTGAGCGGCCAGGGGGACTCGCTGCACGAGCATATCGC
GAACCTCGCTGGCTCGCCAGCTATCAAGAAGGGGATTCTGCAGACCGTGAAGGTTGTGGACGAGCTGGTG
AAGGTCATGGGCAGGCACAAGCCTGAGAACATCGTCATTGAGATGGCCCGGGAGAATCAGACCACGCAGA
AGGGCCAGAAGAACTCACGCGAGAGGATGAAGAGGATCGAGGAGGGCATTAAGGAGCTGGGGTCCCAGAT
CCTCAAGGAGCACCCGGTGGAGAACACGCAGCTGCAGAATGAGAAGCTCTACCTGTACTACCTCCAGAAT
GGCCGCGATATGTATGTGGACCAGGAGCTGGATATTAACAGGCTCAGCGATTACGACGTCGATCATATCG
TTCCACAGTCATTCCTGAAGGATGACTCCATTGACAACAAGGTCCTCACCAGGTCGGACAAGAACCGGGG
CAAGTCTGATAATGTTCCTTCAGAGGAGGTCGTTAAGAAGATGAAGAACTACTGGCGCCAGCTCCTGAAT
GCCAAGCTGATCACGCAGCGGAAGTTCGATAACCTCACAAAGGCTGAGAGGGGCGGGCTCTCTGAGCTGG
ACAAGGCGGGCTTCATCAAGAGGCAGCTGGTCGAGACACGGCAGATCACTAAGCACGTTGCGCAGATTCT
CGACTCACGGATGAACACTAAGTACGATGAGAATGACAAGCTGATCCGCGAGGTGAAGGTCATCACCCTG
AAGTCAAAGCTCGTCTCCGACTTCAGGAAGGATTTCCAGTTCTACAAGGTTCGGGAGATCAACAATTACC
ACCATGCCCATGACGCGTACCTGAACGCGGTGGTCGGCACAGCTCTGATCAAGAAGTACCCAAAGCTCGA
GAGCGAGTTCGTGTACGGGGACTACAAGGTTTACGATGTGAGGAAGATGATCGCCAAGTCGGAGCAGGAG
ATTGGCAAGGCTACCGCCAAGTACTTCTTCTACTCTAACATTATGAATTTCTTCAAGACAGAGATCACTC
TGGCCAATGGCGAGATCCGGAAGCGCCCCCTCATCGAGACGAACGGCGAGACGGGGGAGATCGTGTGGGA
CAAGGGCAGGGATTTCGCGACCGTCAGGAAGGTTCTCTCCATGCCACAAGTGAATATCGTCAAGAAGACA
GAGGTCCAGACTGGCGGGTTCTCTAAGGAGTCAATTCTGCCTAAGCGGAACAGCGACAAGCTCATCGCCC
GCAAGAAGGACTGGGATCCGAAGAAGTACGGCGGGTTCGACAGCCCCACTGTGGCCTACTCGGTCCTGGT
TGTGGCGAAGGTTGAGAAGGGCAAGTCCAAGAAGCTCAAGAGCGTGAAGGAGCTGCTGGGGATCACGATT
ATGGAGCGCTCCAGCTTCGAGAAGAACCCGATCGATTTCCTGGAGGCGAAGGGCTACAAGGAGGTGAAGA
AGGACCTGATCATTAAGCTCCCCAAGTACTCACTCTTCGAGCTGGAGAACGGCAGGAAGCGGATGCTGGC
TTCCGCTGGCGAGCTGCAGAAGGGGAACGAGCTGGCTCTGCCGTCCAAGTATGTGAACTTCCTCTACCTG
GCCTCCCACTACGAGAAGCTCAAGGGCAGCCCCGAGGACAACGAGCAGAAGCAGCTGTTCGTCGAGCAGC
ACAAGCATTACCTCGACGAGATCATTGAGCAGATTTCCGAGTTCTCCAAGCGCGTGATCCTGGCCGACGC
GAATCTGGATAAGGTCCTCTCCGCGTACAACAAGCACCGCGACAAGCCAATCAGGGAGCAGGCTGAGAAT
ATCATTCATCTCTTCACCCTGACGAACCTCGGCGCCCCTGCTGCTTTCAAGTACTTCGACACAACTATCG
ATCGCAAGAGGTACACAAGCACTAAGGAGGTCCTGGACGCGACCCTCATCCACCAGTCGATTACCGGCCT
CTACGAGACGCGCATCGACCTGTCTCAGCTCGGGGGCGACAAGCGGCCAGCGGCGACGAAGAAGGCGGGG
CAGGCGAAGAAGAAGAAGTGAGCTCAGAGCTTTCGTTCGTATCATCGGTTTCGACAACGTTCGTCAAGTT
CAATGCATCAGTTTCATTGCGCACACACCAGAATCCTACTGAGTTTGAGTATTATGGCATTGGGAAAACT
GTTTTTCTTGTACCATTTGTTGTGCTTGTAATTTACTGTGTTTTTTATTCGGTTTTCGCTATCGAACTGT
GAAATGGAAATGGATGGAGAAGAGTTAATGAATGATATGGTCCTTTTGTTCATTCTCAAATTAATATTAT
TTGTTTTTTCTCTTATTTGTTGTGTGTTGAATTTGAAATTATAAGAGATATGCAAACATTTTGTTTTGAG
TAAAAATGTGTCAAATCGTGGCCTCTAATGACCGAAGTTAATATGAGGAGTAAAACACTTGTAGTTGTAC
CATTATGCTTATTCACTAGGCAACAAATATATTTTCAGACCTAGAAAAGCTGCAAATGTTACTGAATACA
AGTATGTCCTCTTGTGTTTTAGACATTTATGAACTTTCCTTTATGTAATTTTCCAGAATCCTTGTCAGAT
TCTAATCATTGCTTTATAATTATAGTTATACTCATGGATTTGTAGTTGAGTATGAAAATATTTTTTAATG
CATTTTATGACTTGCCAATTGATTGACAACGAATTCGTAATCATGTCATAGCTGTTTCCTGTGTGAAATT
GTTATCCGCTCACAATTCCACACAACATACGAGCCGGAAGCATAAAGTGTAAAGCCTGGGGTGCCTAATG
AGTGAGCTAACTCACATTAATTGCGTTGCGCTCACTGCCCGCTTTCCAGTCGGGAAACCTGTCGTGCCAG
CTGCATTAATGAATCGGCCAACGCGCGGGGAGAGGCGGTTTGCGTATTGGCTAGAGCAGCTTGCCAACAT
GGTGGAGCACGACACTCTCGTCTACTCCAAGAATATCAAAGATACAGTCTCAGAAGACCAAAGGGCTATT
GAGACTTTTCAACAAAGGGTAATATCGGGAAACCTCCTCGGATTCCATTGCCCAGCTATCTGTCACTTCA
TCAAAAGGACAGTAGAAAAGGAAGGTGGCACCTACAAATGCCATCATTGCGATAAAGGAAAGGCTATCGT
TCAAGATGCCTCTGCCGACAGTGGTCCCAAAGATGGACCCCCACCCACGAGGAGCATCGTGGAAAAAGAA
GACGTTCCAACCACGTCTTCAAAGCAAGTGGATTGATGTGAACATGGTGGAGCACGACACTCTCGTCTAC
TCCAAGAATATCAAAGATACAGTCTCAGAAGACCAAAGGGCTATTGAGACTTTTCAACAAAGGGTAATAT
CGGGAAACCTCCTCGGATTCCATTGCCCAGCTATCTGTCACTTCATCAAAAGGACAGTAGAAAAGGAAGG
TGGCACCTACAAATGCCATCATTGCGATAAAGGAAAGGCTATCGTTCAAGATGCCTCTGCCGACAGTGGT
CCCAAAGATGGACCCCCACCCACGAGGAGCATCGTGGAAAAAGAAGACGTTCCAACCACGTCTTCAAAGC
AAGTGGATTGATGTGATATCTCCACTGACGTAAGGGATGACGCACAATCCCACTATCCTTCGCAAGACCC
TTCCTCTATATAAGGAAGTTCATTTCATTTGGAGAGGACACGCTGAAATCACCAGTCTCTCTCTACAAAT
CTATCTCTCTCGAGCTTTCGCAGATCCGGGGGGCAATGAGATATGAAAAAGCCTGAACTCACCGCGACGT
CTGTCGAGAAGTTTCTGATCGAAAAGTTCGACAGCGTCTCCGACCTGATGCAGCTCTCGGAGGGCGAAGA
ATCTCGTGCTTTCAGCTTCGATGTAGGAGGGCGTGGATATGTCCTGCGGGTAAATAGCTGCGCCGATGGT
TTCTACAAAGATCGTTATGTTTATCGGCACTTTGCATCGGCCGCGCTCCCGATTCCGGAAGTGCTTGACA
TTGGGGAGTTTAGCGAGAGCCTGACCTATTGCATCTCCCGCCGTTCACAGGGTGTCACGTTGCAAGACCT
GCCTGAAACCGAACTGCCCGCTGTTCTACAACCGGTCGCGGAGGCTATGGATGCGATCGCTGCGGCCGAT
CTTAGCCAGACGAGCGGGTTCGGCCCATTCGGACCGCAAGGAATCGGTCAATACACTACATGGCGTGATT
TCATATGCGCGATTGCTGATCCCCATGTGTATCACTGGCAAACTGTGATGGACGACACCGTCAGTGCGTC
CGTCGCGCAGGCTCTCGATGAGCTGATGCTTTGGGCCGAGGACTGCCCCGAAGTCCGGCACCTCGTGCAC
GCGGATTTCGGCTCCAACAATGTCCTGACGGACAATGGCCGCATAACAGCGGTCATTGACTGGAGCGAGG
CGATGTTCGGGGATTCCCAATACGAGGTCGCCAACATCTTCTTCTGGAGGCCGTGGTTGGCTTGTATGGA
GCAGCAGACGCGCTACTTCGAGCGGAGGCATCCGGAGCTTGCAGGATCGCCACGACTCCGGGCGTATATG
CTCCGCATTGGTCTTGACCAACTCTATCAGAGCTTGGTTGACGGCAATTTCGATGATGCAGCTTGGGCGC
AGGGTCGATGCGACGCAATCGTCCGATCCGGAGCCGGGACTGTCGGGCGTACACAAATCGCCCGCAGAAG
CGCGGCCGTCTGGACCGATGGCTGTGTAGAAGTACTCGCCGATAGTGGAAACCGACGCCCCAGCACTCGT
CCGAGGGCAAAGAAATAGAGTAGATGCCGACCGGGATCTGTCGATCGACAAGCTCGAGTTTCTCCATAAT
AATGTGTGAGTAGTTCCCAGATAAGGGAATTAGGGTTCCTATAGGGTTTCGCTCATGTGTTGAGCATATA
AGAAACCCTTAGTATGTATTTGTATTTGTAAAATACTTCTATCAATAAAATTTCTAATTCCTAAAACCAA
AATCCAGTACTAAAATCCAGATCCCCCGAATTAATTCGGCGTTAATTCAGTACATTAAAAACGTCCGCAA
TGTGTTATTAAGTTGTCTAAGCGTCAATTTGTTTACACCACAATATATCCTGCCACCAGCCAGCCAACAG
CTCCCCGACCGGCAGCTCGGCACAAAATCACCACTCGATACAGGCAGCCCATCAGTCCGGGACGGCGTCA
GCGGGAGAGCCGTTGTAAGGCGGCAGACTTTGCTCATGTTACCGATGCTATTCGGAAGAACGGCAACTAA
GCTGCCGGGTTTGAAACACGGATGATCTCGCGGAGGGTAGCATGTTGATTGTAACGATGACAGAGCGTTG
CTGCCTGTGATCACCGCGGCTGGCAAACAGCTATTATGGGTATTATGGGTCTAGTCTCTGGCCCGTGTCT
CAAAATCTCTGATGTTACATTGCACAAGATAAAAATATATCATCATGAACAATAAAACTGTCTGCTTACA
TAAACAGTAATACAAGGGGTGTTATGAGCCATATTCAACGGGAAACGTCGAGGCCGCGATTAAATTCCAA
CATGGATGCTGATTTATATGGGTATAAATGGGCTCGCGATAATGTCGGGCAATCAGGTGCGACAATCTAT
CGCTTGTATGGGAAGCCCGATGCGCCAGAGTTGTTTCTGAAACATGGCAAAGGTAGCGTTGCCAATGATG
TTACAGATGAGATGGTCAGACTAAACTGGCTGACGGAATTTATGCCTCTTCCGACCATCAAGCATTTTAT
CCGTACTCCTGATGATGCATGGTTACTCACCACTGCGATCCCCGGAAAAACAGCATTCCAGGTATTAGAA
GAATATCCTGATTCAGGTGAAAATATTGTTGATGCGCTGGCAGTGTCCCTGCGCCGGTTGCATTCGATTC
CTGTTTGTAATTGTCCTTTTAACAGCGATCGCGTATTTCGTCTCGCTCAGGCGCAATCACGAATGAATAA
CGGTTTGGTTGATGCGAGTGATTTTGATGACGAGCGTAATGGCTGGCCTGTTGAACAAGTCTGGAAAGAA
ATGCATAAACTTTTGCCATTCTCACCGGATTCAGTCGTCACTCATGGTGATTTCTCACTTGATAACCTTA
TTTTTGACGAGGGGAAATTAATAGGTTGTATTGATGTTGGACGAGTCGGAATCGCAGACCGATACCAGGA
TCTTGCCATCCTATGGAACTGCCTCGGTGAGTTTTCTCCTTCATTACAGAAACGGCTTTTTCAAAAATAT
GGTATTGATAATCCTGATATGAATAAATTGCAGTTTCATTTGATGCTCGATGAGTTTTTCTAATCAGAAT
TGGTTAATTGGTTGTAACATTATTCAGATTGGCGTCTAACTACTAAGCGAGAGTAGGGAACTGCCAGGCA
TCAAATAAAACGAAAGGCTCAGTCGGAAGACTGGGCCTTTCGTTTTATCTGTTGTTTGTCGGTGAACGCT
CTCCTGAGTAGGACAAATCCGCCGGGAGCGGATTTGAACGTTGTGAAGCAACGGCCCGGAGGGTGGCGGG
CAGGACGCCCGCCATAAACTGCCAGGCATCAAACTAAGCAGAAGGCCATCCTGACGGATGGCCTTTTTGC
GTTTCTACAAACTCTTCCTGTTAGGGCCCCGTTCCACTGAGCGTCAGACCCCGTAGAAAAGATCAAAGGA
TCTTCTTGAGATCCTTTTTTTCTGCGCGTAATCTGCTGCTTGCAAACAAAAAAACCACCGCTACCAGCGG
TGGTTTGTTTGCCGGATCAAGAGCTACCAACTCTTTTTCCGAAGGTAACTGGCTTCAGCAGAGCGCAGAT
ACCAAATACTGTTCTTCTAGTGTAGCCGTAGTTAGGCCACCACTTCAAGAACTCTGTAGCACCGCCTACA
TACCTCGCTCTGCTAATCCTGTTACCAGTGGCTGCTGCCAGTGGCGATAAGTCGTGTCTTACCGGGTTGG
ACTCAAGACGATAGTTACCGGATAAGGCGCAGCGGTCGGGCTGAACGGGGGGTTCGTGCACACAGCCCAG
CTTGGAGCGAACGACCTACACCGAACTGAGATACCTACAGCGTGAGCTATGAGAAAGCGCCACGCTTCCC
GAAGGGAGAAAGGCGGACAGGTATCCGGTAAGCGGCAGGGTCGGAACAGGAGAGCGCACGAGGGAGCTTC
CAGGGGGAAACGCCTGGTATCTTTATAGTCCTGTCGGGTTTCGCCACCTCTGACTTGAGCGTCGATTTTT
GTGATGCTCGTCAGGGGGGCGGAGCCTATGGAAAAACGCCAGCAACGCGGCCTTTTTACGGTTCCTGGCC
TTTTGCTGGCCTTTTGCTCACATGTTCTTTCCTGCGTTATCCCCTGATTCTGTGGATAACCGTATTACCG
CTAGATAGCTGGTTGCCCTCGCCGCTGGGCTGGCGGCCGTCTATGGCCCTGCAAACGCGCCAGAAACGCC
GTCGAAGCCGTGTGCGAGACACCCCGGCCGCCGGCGTTGTGGATACCTCGCGGAAAACTTGGCCCTCACT
GACAGATGAGGGGCGGACGTTGACACTTGAGGGGCCGACTCACCCGGCGCGGCGTTGACAGATGAGGGGC
AGGCTCGATTTCGGCCGGCGACGTGGAGCTGGCCAGCCTCGCAAATCGGCGAAAACGCCTGATTTTACGC
GAGTTTCCCACAGATGATGTGGACAAGCCTGGGGATAAGTGCCCTGCGGTATTGACACTTGAGGGGCGCG
ACTACTGACAGATGAGGGGCGCGATCCTTGACACTTGAGGGGCAGAGTGCTGACAGATGAGGGGCGCACC
TATTGACATTTGAGGGGCTGTCCACAGGCAGAAAATCCAGCATTTGCAAGGGTTTCCGCCCGTTTTTCGG
CCACCGCTAACCTGTCTTTTAACCTGCTTTTAAACCAATATTTATAAACCTTGTTTTTAACCAGGGCTGC
GCCCTGTGCGCGTGACCGCGCACGCCGAAGGGGGGTGCCCCCCCTTCTCGAACCCTCCCGGTCGAGTCAT
GGTCTAGCATGGATCTCGGGGACGTCACCCATAATACCCATAATAGCTGTTTGCCAGTACTTTGATCCCG
AGGGGAACCCTGTGGTTGGCATGCACATACAAATGGACGAACGGATAAACCTTTTCACGCCCTTTTAAAT
ATCCGATTATTCTAATAAACGCTCTTTTCTCTTAG
Features (pLannotate 1.2.2; 21 found; start..end, strand, type, name):
      1..25      -  misc_feature   RB T-DNA repeat: right border repeat from nopaline C58 T-DNA
     91..245     -  CDS            lacZα (fragment): LacZα fragment of β-galactosidase; lacZ fragment
    700..804     +  promoter       AmpR promoter: bla
    805..1665    +  CDS            AmpR: β-lactamase; bla; confers resistance to ampicillin, carbenicillin, and related antibiotics
   1814..1889    +  misc_RNA       gRNA scaffold: guide RNA scaffold for the Streptococcus pyogenes CRISPR/Cas9 system
   3355..3374    +  CDS            2xFLAG (fragment): two tandem FLAG® epitope tags
   3430..7530    +  CDS            cas9: CAS9_STRP1 - Also known as csn1 From Streptococcus pyogenes serotype M1.
   7588..8220    +  terminator     E9 terminator: terminator and polyadenylation signal from the pea rbcS-E9 gene
   8257..8279    -  protein_bind   lac operator (fragment): The lac repressor binds to the lac operator to inhibit transcription in E. coli. This inhibition can be relieved by adding lactose or isopropyl-β-D-thiogalactopyranoside (IPTG). lac repressor encoded by lacI
   8283..8313    -  promoter       lac promoter: promoter for the E. coli lac operon
   8328..8349    -  protein_bind   CAP binding site: CAP binding activates transcription in the presence of cAMP. E. coli catabolite activator protein
   8362..8450    -  CDS            lacI (fragment): lac repressor; lacI; The lac repressor binds to the lac operator to inhibit transcription in E. coli. This inhibition can be relieved by adding lactose or isopropyl-β-D-thiogalactopyranoside (IPTG).
   8540..9216    +  promoter       CaMV 35S promoter (enhanced): cauliflower mosaic virus 35S promoter with a duplicated enhancer region
   9283..10308   +  CDS            HygR: hygromycin B phosphotransferase confers resistance to hygromycin
  10349..10523   +  polyA_signal   CaMV poly(A) signal: cauliflower mosaic virus polyadenylation signal
  10601..10625   -  misc_feature   LB T-DNA repeat: left border repeat from nopaline C58 T-DNA
  11014..11823   +  CDS            KanR: aminoglycoside phosphotransferase; aph(3')-Ia; confers resistance to kanamycin in bacteria or G418 (Geneticin®) in eukaryotes
  11905..11948   -  terminator     rrnB T1 terminator: Escherichia coli rrnB; transcription terminator T1 from the E. coli rrnB gene
  12080..12107   +  terminator     rrnB T2 terminator: transcription terminator T2 from the E. coli rrnB gene
  12186..12774   +  rep_origin     ori: high-copy-number ColE1/pMB1/pBR322/pUC origin of replication
  12889..13499   +  rep_origin     oriV: origin of replication for the bacterial F plasmid
