[The description below was written by a language model from this plasmid's Addgene catalogue record and pLannotate feature annotations shown in this document.]
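Description:
pG3H-U6EC1 is a 13.7 kb plant CRISPR/Cas9 binary vector built on the pGreen3 backbone and intended for Agrobacterium-mediated T-DNA delivery. It comes from work describing a ternary vector system for CRISPR/Cas delivery in maize. Outside the T-DNA borders, the backbone carries a kanamycin resistance gene (aph(3')-Ia), rrnB T1 and T2 terminators, a high-copy ColE1/pUC-type origin for propagation in E. coli, and a second replication element that the automated annotation labels oriV. The record does not explain how the plasmid replicates in Agrobacterium. It is maintained as a high-copy plasmid under combined ampicillin and kanamycin selection.

Nopaline-type right and left border repeats define the T-DNA, which holds three functional units. The first is the guide RNA module. The catalogue entry says a U6 promoter drives the gRNA, although the feature table does not annotate this promoter. A complete bla (AmpR) cassette with its own promoter sits immediately upstream of the S. pyogenes gRNA scaffold, which accounts for the ampicillin selection. Its position suggests a selectable placeholder that is replaced when a target spacer is cloned in, but the record does not say this. The second unit is the Cas9 coding sequence, called zCas9 in the catalogue. It is preceded by a FLAG-tag fragment and terminated by the pea rbcS-E9 terminator. The catalogue states that it is driven by the EC1 promoter, which is also unannotated and is generally known as an egg cell-specific plant promoter. The third unit is a hygromycin phosphotransferase gene under an enhanced CaMV 35S promoter with a CaMV poly(A) signal, used to select transformed plant tissue. Fragments of lacZα, the lac promoter/operator and lacI are cloning remnants. The depositor and sequencing-derived records agree apart from one- to two-base coordinate shifts.
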