Addgene plasmid #134758: pG3H-U6EC1
Purpose: pGreen3 CRISPR/Cas9
Depositing lab: Qi-Jun Chen. Depositing organization: China Agricultural University. Publication: A Novel Ternary Vector System United with Morphogenic Genes Enhances CRISPR/Cas Delivery in Maize. Zhang Q, Zhang Y, Lu MH, Chai YP, Jiang YY, Zhou Y, Wang XC, Chen QJ. Plant Physiol. 2019 Sep 26. pii: pp.19.00767. doi: 10.1104/pp.19.00767. PubMed 31558579.
Backbone
  Vector backbone: pGreen3
  Vector type: CRISPR
Growth in bacteria
  Bacterial resistance: Ampicillin and Kanamycin, 100 & 50 μg/mL
  Growth temperature: 37°C
  Growth strain: DH5alpha
  Copy number: High Copy
Gene/Insert
  Gene/Insert name: CRISPR/Cas9
  gRNA/shRNA sequence: scaffold gttttagagctagaaatagcaagttaaaataaggctagtccgttatcaacttgaaaaagtggcaccgagtcggtgc
  Species: Synthetic
  Promoter: gRNA-U6, zCas9-EC1
  Cloning method: Restriction Enzyme; 5′ cloning site Unknown (unknown if destroyed)
Terms and licenses: Academic/Nonprofit Terms; Industry Terms: Not Available to Industry
How to cite: pG3H-U6EC1 was a gift from Qi-Jun Chen (Addgene plasmid # 134758 ; http://n2t.net/addgene:134758 ; RRID:Addgene_134758)
